>Addgene plasmid #44852 | pFA6a-link-yomKate2-SpHis5 | depositor full sequence | sequence record 62038 | pFA6a-link-yomKate2-SpHis5 sequence 4720 bps
GCGCCACTTCTAAATAAGCGAATTTCTTATGATTTATGATTTTTATTATTAAATAAGTTATAAAAAAAAT
AAGTGTATACAAATTTTAAAGTGACTCTTAGGTTTTAAAACGAAAATTCTTATTCTTGAGTAACTCTTTC
CTGTAGGTCAGGTTGCTTTCTCAGGTATAGTATGAGGTCGCTCTTATTGACCACACCTCTACCGGCAGAT
CCGCTAGGGATAACAGGGTAATATAGATCTGTTTAGCTTGCCTCGTCCCCGCCGGGTCACCCGGCCAGCG
ACATGGAGGCCCAGAATACCCTCCTTGACAGTCTTGACGTGCGCAGCTCAGGGGCATGATGTGACTGTCG
CCCGTACATTTAGCCCATACATCCCCATGTATAATCATTTGCATCCATACATTTTGATGGCCGCACGGCG
CGAAGCAAAAATTACGGCTCCTCGCTGCAGACCTGCGAGCAGGGAAACGCTCCCCTCACAGACGCGTTGA
ATTGTCCCCACGCCGCGCCCCTGTAGAGAAATATAAAAGGTTAGGATTTGCCACTGAGGTTCTTCTTTCA
TATACTTCCTTTTAAAATCTTGCTAGGATACAGTTCTCACATCACATCCGAACATAAACAACCATGGGTA
GGAGGGCTTTTGTAGAAAGAAATACGAACGAAACGAAAATCAGCGTTGCCATCGCTTTGGACAAAGCTCC
CTTACCTGAAGAGTCGAATTTTATTGATGAACTTATAACTTCCAAGCATGCAAACCAAAAGGGAGAACAA
GTAATCCAAGTAGACACGGGAATTGGATTCTTGGATCACATGTATCATGCACTGGCTAAACATGCAGGCT
GGAGCTTACGACTTTACTCAAGAGGTGATTTAATCATCGATGATCATCACACTGCAGAAGATACTGCTAT
TGCACTTGGTATTGCATTCAAGCAGGCTATGGGTAACTTTGCCGGCGTTAAAAGATTTGGACATGCTTAT
TGTCCACTTGACGAAGCTCTTTCTAGAAGCGTAGTTGACTTGTCGGGACGGCCCTATGCTGTTATCGATT
TGGGATTAAAGCGTGAAAAGGTTGGGGAATTGTCCTGTGAAATGATCCCTCACTTACTATATTCCTTTTC
GGTAGCAGCTGGAATTACTTTGCATGTTACCTGCTTATATGGTAGTAATGACCATCATCGTGCTGAAAGC
GCTTTTAAATCTCTGGCTGTTGCCATGCGCGCGGCTACTAGTCTTACTGGAAGTTCTGAAGTCCCAAGCA
CGAAGGGAGTGTTGTAAAGAGTACTGACAATAAAAAGATTCTTGTTTTCAAGAACTTGTCATTTGTATAG
TTTTTTTATATTGTAGTTGTTCTATTTTAATCAAATGTTAGCGTGATTTATATTTTTTTTCGCCTCGACA
TCATCTGCCCAGATGCGAAGTTAAGTGCGCAGAAAGTAATATCATGCGTCAATCGTATGTGAATGCTGGT
CGCTATACTGCTGTCGATTCGATACTAACGCCGCCATCCAGTTTAAACGAGCTCGAATTCATCGATGATA
TCAGATCCACTAGTGGCCTATGCGGCCGCGGATCTGCCGGTCTCCCTATAGTGAGTCGTATTAATTTCGA
TAAGCCAGGTTAACCTGCATTAATGAATCGGCCAACGCGCGGGGAGAGGCGGTTTGCGTATTGGGCGCTC
TTCCGCTTCCTCGCTCACTGACTCGCTGCGCTCGGTCGTTCGGCTGCGGCGAGCGGTATCAGCTCACTCA
AAGGCGGTAATACGGTTATCCACAGAATCAGGGGATAACGCAGGAAAGAACATGTGAGCAAAAGGCCAGC
AAAAGGCCAGGAACCGTAAAAAGGCCGCGTTGCTGGCGTTTTTCCATAGGCTCCGCCCCCCTGACGAGCA
TCACAAAAATCGACGCTCAAGTCAGAGGTGGCGAAACCCGACAGGACTATAAAGATACCAGGCGTTTCCC
CCTGGAAGCTCCCTCGTGCGCTCTCCTGTTCCGACCCTGCCGCTTACCGGATACCTGTCCGCCTTTCTCC
CTTCGGGAAGCGTGGCGCTTTCTCAATGCTCACGCTGTAGGTATCTCAGTTCGGTGTAGGTCGTTCGCTC
CAAGCTGGGCTGTGTGCACGAACCCCCCGTTCAGCCCGACCGCTGCGCCTTATCCGGTAACTATCGTCTT
GAGTCCAACCCGGTAAGACACGACTTATCGCCACTGGCAGCAGCCACTGGTAACAGGATTAGCAGAGCGA
GGTATGTAGGCGGTGCTACAGAGTTCTTGAAGTGGTGGCCTAACTACGGCTACACTAGAAGGACAGTATT
TGGTATCTGCGCTCTGCTGAAGCCAGTTACCTTCGGAAAAAGAGTTGGTAGCTCTTGATCCGGCAAACAA
ACCACCGCTGGTAGCGGTGGTTTTTTTGTTTGCAAGCAGCAGATTACGCGCAGAAAAAAAGGATCTCAAG
AAGATCCTTTGATCTTTTCTACGGGGTCTGACGCTCAGTGGAACGAAAACTCACGTTAAGGGATTTTGGT
CATGAGATTATCAAAAAGGATCTTCACCTAGATCCTTTTAAATTAAAAATGAAGTTTTAAATCAATCTAA
AGTATATATGAGTAAACTTGGTCTGACAGTTACCAATGCTTAATCAGTGAGGCACCTATCTCAGCGATCT
GTCTATTTCGTTCATCCATAGTTGCCTGACTCCCCGTCGTGTAGATAACTACGATACGGGAGGGCTTACC
ATCTGGCCCCAGTGCTGCAATGATACCGCGAGACCCACGCTCACCGGCTCCAGATTTATCAGCAATAAAC
CAGCCAGCCGGAAGGGCCGAGCGCAGAAGTGGTCCTGCAACTTTATCCGCCTCCATCCAGTCTATTAATT
GTTGCCGGGAAGCTAGAGTAAGTAGTTCGCCAGTTAATAGTTTGCGCAACGTTGTTGCCATTGCTACAGG
CATCGTGGTGTCACGCTCGTCGTTTGGTATGGCTTCATTCAGCTCCGGTTCCCAACGATCAAGGCGAGTT
ACATGATCCCCCATGTTGTGCAAAAAAGCGGTTAGCTCCTTCGGTCCTCCGATCGTTGTCAGAAGTAAGT
TGGCCGCAGTGTTATCACTCATGGTTATGGCAGCACTGCATAATTCTCTTACTGTCATGCCATCCGTAAG
ATGCTTTTCTGTGACTGGTGAGTACTCAACCAAGTCATTCTGAGAATAGTGTATGCGGCGACCGAGTTGC
TCTTGCCCGGCGTCAATACGGGATAATACCGCGCCACATAGCAGAACTTTAAAAGTGCTCATCATTGGAA
AACGTTCTTCGGGGCGAAAACTCTCAAGGATCTTACCGCTGTTGAGATCCAGTTCGATGTAACCCACTCG
TGCACCCAACTGATCTTCAGCATCTTTTACTTTCACCAGCGTTTCTGGGTGAGCAAAAACAGGAAGGCAA
AATGCCGCAAAAAAGGGAATAAGGGCGACACGGAAATGTTGAATACTCATACTCTTCCTTTTTCAATATT
ATTGAAGCATTTATCAGGGTTATTGTCTCATGAGCGGATACATATTTGAATGTATTTAGAAAAATAAACA
AATAGGGGTTCCGCGCACATTTCCCCGAAAAGTGCCACCTGACGTCTAAGAAACCATTATTATCATGACA
TTAACCTATAAAAATAGGCGTATCACGAGGCCCTTTCGTCTCGCGCGTTTCGGTGATGACGGTGAAAACC
TCTGACACATGCAGCTCCCGGAGACGGTCACAGCTTGTCTGTAAGCGGATGCCGGGAGCAGACAAGCCCG
TCAGGGCGCGTCAGCGGGTGTTGGCGGGTGTCGGGGCTGGCTTAACTATGCGGCATCAGAGCAGATTGTA
CTGAGAGTGCACCATATGGACATATTGTCGTTAGAACGCGGCTACAATTAATACATAACCTTATGTATCA
TACACATACGATTTAGGTGACACTATAGAACGCGGCCGCCAGCTGAAGCTTCGTACGCTGCAGGTCGACG
GATCGGTGACGGTGCTGGTTTAATTAACATGGTTTCTGAACTCATCAAGGAAAACATGCACATGAAACTT
TACATGGAAGGTACTGTGAACAATCATCATTTTAAGTGTACATCCGAGGGTGAAGGCAAACCTTACGAAG
GAACTCAAACTATGAGAATTAAAGCTGTAGAAGGTGGACCATTACCTTTTGCATTTGATATCTTGGCAAC
ATCATTCATGTATGGGAGCAAGACATTCATAAACCATACTCAAGGTATACCAGACTTTTTCAAACAGAGT
TTTCCAGAGGGTTTTACATGGGAAAGAGTAACAACGTACGAGGATGGAGGTGTATTGACAGCCACTCAAG
ACACATCACTTCAAGATGGGTGTTTAATCTACAATGTCAAGATTAGAGGCGTCAATTTCCCTTCTAATGG
TCCAGTTATGCAGAAAAAGACATTAGGCTGGGAAGCGTCAACCGAAACCCTGTACCCTGCTGATGGTGGC
CTAGAAGGCAGAGCTGACATGGCCCTTAAACTGGTTGGTGGAGGGCATCTAATCTGCAATTTGAAAACCA
CTTATCGTTCTAAAAAGCCAGCCAAAAACCTAAAGATGCCAGGTGTTTACTACGTCGACCGAAGATTAGA
AAGGATTAAAGAGGCTGATAAAGAGACTTATGTTGAACAACACGAAGTGGCAGTGGCTAGATACTGTGAT
TTGCCATCTAAGTTGGGACACAGATAAGGC
Features (pLannotate 1.2.2; 13 found; start..end, strand, type, name):
     18..205     +  terminator     ADH1 terminator: S. cerevisiae ADH1; transcription terminator for the S. cerevisiae alcohol dehydrogenase 1 (ADH1) gene
    280..623     +  promoter       TEF promoter: Ashbya gossypii TEF promoter
    624..1277    +  CDS            S. pombe his5: imidazoleglycerol-phosphate dehydratase, required for histidine biosynthesis; Schizosaccharomyces pombe his5; yeast auxotrophic marker; corresponds to S. cerevisiae HIS3
   1283..1480    +  terminator     TEF terminator: Ashbya gossypii TEF terminator
   1585..1603    -  promoter       T7 promoter: promoter for bacteriophage T7 RNA polymerase
   1625..1678    -  CDS            lacI (fragment): lac repressor; lacI; The lac repressor binds to the lac operator to inhibit transcription in E. coli. This inhibition can be relieved by adding lactose or isopropyl-β-D-thiogalactopyranoside (IPTG).
   1861..2449    -  rep_origin     ori: high-copy-number ColE1/pMB1/pBR322/pUC origin of replication
   2620..3480    -  CDS            AmpR: β-lactamase; bla; confers resistance to ampicillin, carbenicillin, and related antibiotics
   3481..3585    -  promoter       AmpR promoter: bla
   3680..3715    +  CDS            rop (fragment): Rop protein, which maintains plasmids at low copy number; rop
   3817..3868    +  misc_feature   bom (fragment): basis of mobility region from pBR322
   3931..3949    +  promoter       SP6 promoter: promoter for bacteriophage SP6 RNA polymerase
   4019..4714    +  CDS            mKate2: mKate2 is a basic (constitutively fluorescent) red fluorescent protein published in 2009, derived from Entacmaea quadricolor. It is reported to be a rapidly-maturing monomer with moderate acid sensitivity.
