[The description below was written by a language model from this plasmid's Addgene catalogue record and pLannotate feature annotations shown in this document.]
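Description:
pFA6a-link-yomKate2-SpHis5 is a yeast tagging vector built on the pFA6a backbone. It serves as a template plasmid for fusing a gene of interest to a yeast codon-optimized version of the red fluorescent protein mKate2 (yomKate2). It is propagated in E. coli through a high-copy ColE1/pUC-type origin and an ampicillin resistance gene (β-lactamase with its own promoter). No yeast replication origin or centromere is annotated, which fits a plasmid whose cassette is meant to be integrated into the genome rather than maintained episomally. Short fragments of lacI, rop and the pBR322 bom region are backbone remnants with no evident function. SP6 and T7 promoters flank the cassette region.

In the circular map, the synthetic mKate2 open reading frame is followed directly by the S. cerevisiae ADH1 terminator, which supplies 3' end formation for the tagged transcript. No promoter is annotated directly upstream of the fluorescent protein, so expression of a fusion would depend on the promoter of the tagged gene. The "link" in the name suggests a linker sequence preceding the fluorophore, though the feature table does not annotate it separately. Downstream lies the selection module: the Schizosaccharomyces pombe his5 gene, driven by the Ashbya gossypii TEF promoter and ended by the TEF terminator. This gene encodes imidazoleglycerol-phosphate dehydratase and corresponds to S. cerevisiae HIS3, allowing selection for histidine prototrophy in his3 strains. Cassettes of this family are typically amplified with primers carrying homology to the target locus, producing C-terminal fluorescent fusions for live-cell imaging in budding yeast. The vector belongs to a set of improved blue, green and red tagging plasmids derived from earlier optimized cassettes.
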