Addgene plasmid #44852: pFA6a-link-yomKate2-SpHis5
Purpose: Yeast tagging vector to create gene fusion with yeast optimized mKate2 with SpHis5 selection
Depositing lab: Wendell Lim & Kurt Thorn. Depositing organization: University of California, San Francisco (UCSF). Publication: Improved Blue, Green, and Red Fluorescent Protein Tagging Vectors for S. cerevisiae. Lee S, Lim WA, Thorn KS. PLoS One. 2013 Jul 2;8(7):e67902. doi: 10.1371/journal.pone.0067902. Print 2013. PubMed 23844123.
Backbone
  Vector backbone: pFA6a
  Vector type: Yeast Expression
  Selectable markers: HIS3
Growth in bacteria
  Bacterial resistance: Ampicillin, 100 μg/mL
  Growth temperature: 37°C
  Growth strain: DH5alpha
  Copy number: Unknown
Gene/Insert
  Gene/Insert name: yomKate2 (alt name: Yeast Optimized mKate2)
  Species: Synthetic
Terms and licenses: Academic/Nonprofit Terms; Industry Terms: Not Available to Industry
Depositor comments: This vector is derived from the sequences published in “Optimized cassettes for fluorescent protein tagging in Saccharomyces cerevisiae.” Sheff MA, Thorn KS. Yeast. 2004 Jun;21(8):661-70. These plasmids were generated with funding from an NIGMS Systems Biology Center grant, number P50 GM081879. Please acknowledge this grant if you use these plasmids.
How to cite: pFA6a-link-yomKate2-SpHis5 was a gift from Wendell Lim & Kurt Thorn (Addgene plasmid # 44852 ; http://n2t.net/addgene:44852 ; RRID:Addgene_44852)
