>Addgene plasmid #44852 | pFA6a-link-yomKate2-SpHis5 | addgene partial sequence | sequence record 72537 | Sp6 5'-ATTTAGGTGACACTATAG-3'
GCAGGTCGACGGATCGGTGACGGTGCTGGTTTAATTAACATGGTTTCTGAACTCATCAAGGAAAACATGC
ACATGAAACTTTACATGGAAGGTACTGTGAACAATCATCATTTTAAGTGTACATCCGAGGGTGAAGGCAA
ACCTTACGAAGGAACTCAAACTATGAGAATTAAAGCTGTAGAAGGTGGACCATTACCTTTTGCATTTGAT
ATCTTGGCAACATCATTCATGTATGGGAGCAAGACATTCATAAACCATACTCAAGGTATACCAGACTTTT
TCAAACAGAGTTTTCCAGAGGGTTTTACATGGGAAAGAGTAACAACGTACGAGGATGGAGGTGTATTGAC
AGCCACTCAAGACACATCACTTCAAGATGGGTGTTTAATCTACAATGTCAAGATTAGAGGCGTCAATTTC
CCTTCTAATGGTCCAGTTATGCAGAAAAAGACATTAGGCTGGGAAGCGTCAACCGAAACCCTGTACCCTG
CTGATGGTGGCCTAGAAGGCAGAGCTGACATGGCCCTTAAACTGGTTGGTGGAGGGCATCTAATCTGCAA
TTTGAAAACCACTTATCGTTCTAAAAAGCCAGCCAAAAACCTAAAGATGCCAGGTGTTTACTACGTCGAC
CGAAGATTAGAAAGGATTAAAGAGGCTGATAAAGAGACTTATGTTGAACAACACGAAGTGGCAGTGGCTA
GATACTGTGATTTGCCATCTAAGTTGGGACACAGATAAGGCGCGCCACTTCTAAATAAGCGAATTTCTTA
TGATTTATG
