>Addgene plasmid #44852 | pFA6a-link-yomKate2-SpHis5 | addgene partial sequence | sequence record 72671 | T7
GGATCTGATATCATCGATGAATTCGAGCTCGTTTAAACTGGATGGCGGCGTTAGTATCGAATCGACAGCA
GTATAGCGACCAGCATTCACATACGATTGACGCATGATATTACTTTCTGCGCACTTAACTTCGCATCTGG
GCAGATGATGTCGAGGCGAAAAAAAATATAAATCACGCTAACATTTGATTAAAATAGAACAACTACAATA
TAAAAAAACTATACAAATGACAAGTTCTTGAAAACAAGAATCTTTTTATTGTCAGTACTCTTTACAACAC
TCCCTTCGTGCTTGGGACTTCAGAACTTCCAGTAAGACTAGTAGCCGCGCGCATGGCAACAGCCAGAGAT
TTAAAAGCGCTTTCAGCACGATGATGGTCATTACTACCATATAAGCAGGTAACATGCAAAGTAATTCCAG
CTGCTACCGAAAAGGAATATAGTAAGTGAGGGATCATTTCACAGGACAATTCCCCAACCTTTTCACGCTT
TAATCCCAAATCGATAACAGCATAGGGCCGTCCCGACAAGTCAACTACGCTTCTAGAAAGAGCTTCGTCA
AGTGGACAATAAGCATGTCCAAATCTTTTAACGCCGGCAAAGTTACTCATAGCCTGCTTGAATGCAATAC
CAAGTGCAATAGCAGTATCTTCTGCAGTGTGATGATCATCGATGATTAAATCACCTCTTGAGTAAAGTCG
TAAGCTCCAGCCTGCATGTTTAGCCAGTGCATGATACATGTGATCCAAGAATCCAATTCCCGTGTCTACT
TGGATTACTTGTTCTCCCTTTTGGTTTGTATGCTTGGAAGTTATAAGTTCATCAATAAAA
